Addgene plasmid #74496: pMSCV-SOCS6-WT
Purpose: Overexpression of SOCS6 in mammalian cells
Depositing lab: Lars Rönnstrand. Depositing organization: Lund University. Publication: Suppressor of cytokine signaling 6 (SOCS6) negatively regulates Flt3 signal transduction through direct binding to phosphorylated tyrosines 591 and 919 of Flt3. Kazi JU, Sun J, Phung B, Zadjali F, Flores-Morales A, Ronnstrand L. J Biol Chem. 2012 Oct 19;287(43):36509-17. doi: 10.1074/jbc.M112.376111. Epub 2012 Sep 5. PubMed 22952242.
Backbone
  Vector backbone: pMSCV
  Vector type: Mammalian Expression, Retroviral
  Selectable markers: Neomycin (select with G418)
Growth in bacteria
  Bacterial resistance: Ampicillin, 100 μg/mL
  Growth temperature: 37°C
  Growth strain: NEB Stable
  Copy number: High Copy
Gene/Insert
  Gene/Insert name: SOCS6
  Species: M. musculus (mouse)
  Entrez Gene: Socs6 (a.k.a. 1500012M23Rik, 5830401B18Rik, AI447482, Cis4, Cish4, HSPC060, SOCS-4, SOCS-6, SSI4, STAI4, STATI4, Socs4)
  Promoter: unknown
  Cloning method: Restriction Enzyme; 5′ cloning site unknown (unknown if destroyed); 3′ cloning site unknown (unknown if destroyed)
  Sequencing primers: 5′ pLXSN5'; 3′ MSCV_C_rev2
Terms and licenses: Academic/Nonprofit Terms; Industry Terms: Not Available to Industry
Depositor comments: THE JOURNAL OF BIOLOGICAL CHEMISTRY VOL. 287, NO. 43, pp. 36509_36517, October 19, 2012
How to cite: pMSCV-SOCS6-WT was a gift from Lars Rönnstrand (Addgene plasmid # 74496 ; http://n2t.net/addgene:74496 ; RRID:Addgene_74496)
