[The description below was written by a language model from this plasmid's Addgene catalogue record.]
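Description:
pMSCV-SOCS6-WT is a retroviral mammalian expression plasmid built on the pMSCV (murine stem cell virus) backbone and carrying the wild-type mouse Socs6 coding sequence, which encodes suppressor of cytokine signaling 6. In bacteria it is maintained as a high-copy plasmid under ampicillin selection. The recorded growth strain is a recombination-deficient type commonly chosen for vectors with repeated sequences such as retroviral long terminal repeats. In mammalian cells, a neomycin resistance marker allows selection of stably transduced or transfected populations with G418.

The record lists the promoter driving the insert as unknown. In MSCV-type vectors the gene of interest is generally transcribed from the 5′ LTR, with the resistance marker expressed from a separate internal promoter, but this arrangement is not confirmed for this construct. The restriction sites used for cloning are not recorded, no epitope tags or fusion partners are listed, and no feature table is available to verify the layout of the LTRs, packaging signal or marker cassette. As with other vectors of this class, the plasmid would be introduced into a packaging cell line supplying the viral structural proteins in trans. The resulting particles deliver the cassette, which integrates into the target cell genome.

The stated purpose is overexpression of SOCS6 in mammalian cells. The associated publication concerns SOCS6 as a negative regulator of Flt3 receptor tyrosine kinase signalling through direct binding to phosphorylated tyrosine residues on the receptor. This suggests use in generating stable SOCS6-expressing lines to study receptor signalling. The "WT" designation implies it serves as the wild-type reference, possibly alongside mutant versions, though none are described here.
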