>Addgene plasmid #74496 | pMSCV-SOCS6-WT | addgene partial sequence | sequence record 145925 | pLXSN5 5'-CCCTTGAACCTCCTCGTTCGACC-3'
CCTCACTCCTTCTCTAGGCGCCGGAATTCATGAAGAAAATCAGTCTGAAGACCTTCAGGAAATCTTTTAA
CCTGAGTAAAAGCAAAGACGAAACTGAGTTCATGGTGGTTCAGCCCCAGTCCCTTGCTGGTGACTTCGTG
AAAGATGACTCTTTATTCGGGAGCTGTTATGGCAAAGACATGGCCAGTTGTGACATTGGCAGCGAGGATG
AGAAAGGGAAGAACAGATCCAAAAGCGAGAGCCTCATGGGCACTTTGAAGAGGCGGTTGTCCGCCAAGCA
GAAGACCAAGGGCAAGGGCGGCACTGCGTCTACAGATGAGGACACCTTCTCCTCAGCTTCAGCTCCTGGT
GGGCTCAAGGATGTGCGTGCTCCGCGGCCCATCCGCTCCACATCACTGAGAAGCCACCATTATAGCCCCA
CGCCCTGGCCGCTGCGTCCCACCAGCTCGGAGGAGACGTGCATCAAGATGGAGATGCGAGTGAAAGCACT
GGTGCATGCTGCCAGCCCAGGACCAGTCAACGGTGTGCGCAAGGATCTGCGGGAGCTACAGCCCAGGGAG
CTGCGAGACCTGCAGCCAGAGCCGCGCCCTGAGTCCCGCTGCAGCCCCAGCTCACCCGGGGACCTGAGCC
TCCACCTGGAGGAACACGTGCCTGTAGTAATCGGACTCATGTCTCAGGACTACCTTCAGTACACCGTGCC
TTTAGATGACGGGATGTGCCCTCTTGAAGGGCCGCGCAGCTGCTGCCTGGATACGTCTTCTCCCATGGAG
GTGTCAGCCGTACCCCTGCCGGGGGCGAGTGGTGCCTTCTCCGAAGACGACAGTCATGTGGACCAGGACC
TGGTTGTAGGCCCAGAGATCCTTGTGGATTCATCAGTGAACAATTTGTTGAT
