>Addgene plasmid #74496 | pMSCV-SOCS6-WT | addgene partial sequence | sequence record 145926 | MSCV_C_rev2 5'-ggccagaggccacttgtgtagcgcc-3'
AAGCGCCTCCCCTACCCGGTAGAATTAGATCTCTCGAGTCAGTAGTGCTTCTCCTGCAAATAATCCTTCA
TTTTGTTTGGCAAAGGCAGTTTCTGAATTAAGTCTATTCTGGTGTACTGACGGATAACAAAGCGGCACAG
GTACTGCAGCGAGCGCACCTGCATGAATCGTGACACTGGATTGGTCAGTCTGACTGGGTAAGTTGCTGAT
CCAGGCAATCGAGATCTTGAATAACAAAATGCTCCATTTTCAGAGTCCCTGATTGAATGCTCGATTAAGT
CAACTATAGATGTATGCCCTTCCACATCTGGCTGTTCATAAAAGCTGAATCTACCATTTGAGTGCTCAAT
TCTAGTGTGAAGTGTTTTACCATGGGAACGAAAGCTCAGGCTTAAAAGGTAACGGTCATCAGAACTATCC
CTTACAAGAAAAGAACCATCTGGCACATTTGCCAACTTCCCCTCTGCCTCCCAGCGTGTGATGGGGCCCC
AATACCACCCCTGTTTTGCAAGCTTCTTCAGCTCCTCCGTAAGACTTGTAACAACCATGGGGCCACTACT
TTGCACCGAGTCATAAACTCTAGCAACCCCAGGCGCAGAGTTGGGATCGAAATTCAAATGACAGCGAACA
CTTTCGGCCATGTGCAAGTCTGGGCCCGAGAGGCCGCTGAAGTTCCTTTGGATTGGGTTATTCTGCATTG
GAGGTAGCAATGGTGAGAGGGGAGGGGCGTCATCATGACCTCCTCTAGGGCTCTGCAACATGACTCCTGT
GGTGCCAATCAACAAATTGTTCACTGATGAATCCACAAGGATCTCTGG
